Addgene plasmid #233854: pWN061
Purpose: MoClo-YTK; ConL1/R2 cassette; NS3 systems; pTDH3-NLS-VP48-2XOaf1-DNCR2-tENO1
Depositing lab: Jeff Hasty. Depositing organization: University of California, San Diego (UCSD). Publication: A Standardized Set of MoClo-Compatible Inducible Promoter Systems for Tunable Gene Expression in Yeast. O'Laughlin R, Tran Q, Lezia A, Ngamkanjanarat W, Emmanuele P, Hao N, Hasty J. ACS Synth Biol. 2024 Jan 19;13(1):85-102. doi: 10.1021/acssynbio.3c00184. Epub 2023 Dec 11. PubMed 38079574.
Backbone
  Vector backbone: pYTK095
  Vector type: Yeast Expression
Growth in bacteria
  Bacterial resistance: Ampicillin, 100 μg/mL
  Growth temperature: 37°C
  Growth strain: DH5alpha
  Copy number: High Copy
Gene/Insert
  Gene/Insert name: pTDH3-NLS-VP48-2XOaf1-DNCR2-tENO1
  Species: S. cerevisiae (budding yeast)
  Cloning method: Golden Gate
Terms and licenses: Academic/Nonprofit Terms; Industry Terms: Not Available to Industry
How to cite: pWN061 was a gift from Jeff Hasty (Addgene plasmid # 233854 ; http://n2t.net/addgene:233854 ; RRID:Addgene_233854)
