[The description below was written by a language model from this plasmid's Addgene catalogue record and pLannotate feature annotations shown in this document.]
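Description:
pWN061 is a cassette-level plasmid from the MoClo Yeast Toolkit (MoClo-YTK) system, assembled by Golden Gate cloning into the pYTK095 backbone. It is a small (about 4.2 kb), high-copy E. coli plasmid carrying a ColE1/pUC-type origin of replication and an ampicillin resistance gene (β-lactamase) driven by its native bla promoter. The feature table shows no yeast origin of replication or yeast selectable marker. This fits its role as an intermediate transcriptional unit flanked by ConL1 and ConR2 assembly connectors, meant to be combined with other cassettes into a multigene yeast vector rather than maintained in yeast on its own.

The payload is a single yeast expression unit in which the strong constitutive S. cerevisiae TDH3 (GAP) promoter drives a fusion protein described as NLS-VP48-2XOaf1-DNCR2, terminated by the ENO1 terminator. The nuclear localisation signal directs the protein to the nucleus. VP48, by its name and the VP16 activation-domain fragment detected in the annotation, is a VP16-derived transactivation module, and two copies of an Oaf1-derived element are also included, presumably to add activation strength, although the record does not spell this out. DNCR2 is a designed reader protein that binds the hepatitis C virus NS3 protease in complex with the drug danoprevir. The "NS3 systems" label therefore suggests this plasmid supplies the activator half of a drug-inducible, NS3-based synthetic transcription factor, recruited to a DNA-bound NS3 partner encoded elsewhere. Automated annotation recognised only the promoter and a short VP16 fragment, so the remaining insert parts are known from the catalogue name alone. The construct belongs to a standardised set of MoClo-compatible inducible promoter systems for tunable gene expression in budding yeast.
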