Features (pLannotate 1.2.2; 5 found; start..end, strand, type, name):
     72..660     +  rep_origin     ori: high-copy-number ColE1/pMB1/pBR322/pUC origin of replication
    979..1645    +  promoter       GAP promoter: S. cerevisiae TDH3; promoter for glyceraldehyde-3-phosphate dehydrogenase
   1688..1707    +  CDS            VP16 AD (fragment): transcriptional activation domain of herpes simplex virus protein VP16 (Triezenberg et al., 1988; Cousens et al., 1989); UL48
   3185..4045    -  CDS            AmpR: β-lactamase; bla; confers resistance to ampicillin, carbenicillin, and related antibiotics
   4046..4150    -  promoter       AmpR promoter: bla
>Addgene plasmid #233854 | pWN061 | addgene full sequence | sequence record 468523 | Addgene NGS Result
ACCAAAATCCCTTAACGTGAGTTTTCGTTCCACTGAGCGTCAGACCCCGTAGAAAAGATCAAAGGATCTT
CTTGAGATCCTTTTTTTCTGCGCGTAATCTGCTGCTTGCAAACAAAAAAACCACCGCTACCAGCGGTGGT
TTGTTTGCCGGATCAAGAGCTACCAACTCTTTTTCCGAAGGTAACTGGCTTCAGCAGAGCGCAGATACCA
AATACTGTTCTTCTAGTGTAGCCGTAGTTAGGCCACCACTTCAAGAACTCTGTAGCACCGCCTACATACC
TCGCTCTGCTAATCCTGTTACCAGTGGCTGCTGCCAGTGGCGATAAGTCGTGTCTTACCGGGTTGGACTC
AAGACGATAGTTACCGGATAAGGCGCAGCGGTCGGGCTGAACGGGGGGTTCGTGCACACAGCCCAGCTTG
GAGCGAACGACCTACACCGAACTGAGATACCTACAGCGTGAGCTATGAGAAAGCGCCACGCTTCCCGAAG
GGAGAAAGGCGGACAGGTATCCGGTAAGCGGCAGGGTCGGAACAGGAGAGCGCACGAGGGAGCTTCCAGG
GGGAAACGCCTGGTATCTTTATAGTCCTGTCGGGTTTCGCCACCTCTGACTTGAGCGTCGATTTTTGTGA
TGCTCGTCAGGGGGGCGGAGCCTATGGAAAAACGCCAGCAACGCGGCCTTTTTACGGTTCCTGGCCTTTT
GCTGGCCTTTTGCTCACATGTTCTTTCCTGCGTTATCCCCTGATTCTGTGGATAACCGTGCGGCCGCCCC
TGAATTCGCATCTAGAACGGGGTCATCACGGCTCATCATGCGCCAAACAAATGTGTGCAATACACGCTCG
GATGACTGCATGATGACCGCACTGACTGGGGACAGCAGATCCACCTAAGCCTGTGAGAGAAGCAGACACC
CGACAGATCAAGGCAGTTACGTCTCACCAAACCAGATGTCAACACAGCTACAACGCAGTTCGAGTTTATC
ATTATCAATACTGCCATTTCAAAGAATACGTAAATAATTAATAGTAGTGATTTTCCTAACTTTATTTAGT
CAAAAAATTAGCCTTTTAATTCTGCTGTAACCCGTACATGCCCAAAATAGGGGGCGGGTTACACAGAATA
TATAACATCGTAGGTGTCTGGGTGAACAGTTTATTCCTGGCATCCACTAAATATAATGGAGCCCGCTTTT
TAAGCTGGCATCCAGAAAAAAAAAGAATCCCAGCACCAAAATATTGTTTTCTTCACCAACCATCAGTTCA
TAGGTCCATTCTCTTAGCGCAACTACAGAGAACAGGGGCACAAACAGGCAAAAAACGGGCACAACCTCAA
TGGAGTGATGCAACCTGCCTGGAGTAAATGATGACACAAGGCAATTGACCCACGCATGTATCTATCTCAT
TTTCTTACACCTTCTATTACCTTCTGCTCTCTCTGATTTGGAAAAAGCTGAAAAAAAAGGTTGAAACCAG
TTCCCTGAAATTATTCCCCTACTTGACTAATAAGTATATAAAGACGGTAGGTATTGATTGTAATTCTGTA
AATCTATTTCTTAAACTTCTTAAATTCTACTTTTATAGTTAGTCTTTTTTTTAGTTTTAAAACACCAAGA
ACTTAGTTTCGAATAAACACACATAAACAAACAAAAGATCTATGCCCAAGAAGAAGCGTAAAGTGCCGGC
GGATGCTCTAGACGATTTCGATCTGGATATGCTACCAGCCGATGCACTTGACGATTTCGACTTAGACATG
CTTCCGGCCGACGCTCTAGATGACTTCGACTTAGATATGCTCGGTTCCGGCGCGAACAATACACCATTTC
CGGGATATTTTGGGGGCCTTGATTTATTCGACTACGACTTCCTTTTCGGCAACGACTTTGCTGGCTCAGG
TGCGAATAATACTCCTTTTCCAGGTTATTTTGGAGGTTTGGATTTATTTGATTATGACTTTTTGTTTGGC
AATGACTTTGCTGGTTCTTCTTCCGATGAAGAGGAAGCTAGAGAGCTAATCGAAAGAGCGAAGGAGGCAG
CCGAAAGAGCTCAAGAGGCCGCTGAAAGGACCGGTGATCCGAGAGTGAGAGAATTGGCCAGAGAACTGAA
GAGGTTGGCCCAGGAAGCTGCTGAGGAAGTCAAAAGGGATCCTAGCAGTTCCGATGTAAACGAAGCTCTT
AAGCTGATAGTGGAGGCCATTGAAGCAGCAGTCGACGCGTTAGAGGCGGCTGAGAGAACGGGGGACCCTG
AAGTGAGGGAATTAGCGCGTGAACTAGTCAGGTTGGCTGTAGAAGCCGCTGAGGAAGTACAAAGAAACCC
GTCCAGTTCAGATGTTAATGAAGCGCTGCATTCTATTGTTTATGCGATTGAGGCGGCGATTTTCGCTCTT
GAAGCGGCTGAGCGTACCGGTGATCCTGAGGTAAGAGAACTAGCAAGAGAGTTAGTCAGACTTGCCGTTG
AAGCTGCTGAAGAAGTTCAACGTAATCCATCTTCAAGGAACGTAGAACATGCCTTGATGAGAATAGTGCT
AGCCATATACCTGGCGGAAGAAAACCTACGTGAGGCCGAGGAGTCTGGTGATCCAGAAAAGAGAGAAAAG
GCAAGGGAGAGAGTCAGGGAGGCTGTGGAAAGGGCAGAGGAGGTCCAGCGTGATCCAAGTGGGTGGCTGA
ATCATGGATCCTAACTCGAGAGCTTTTGATTAAGCCTTCTAGTCCAAAAAACACGTTTTTTTGTCATTTA
TTTCATTTTCTTAGAATAGTTTAGTTTATTCATTTTATAGTCACGAATGTTTTATGATTCTATATAGGGT
TGCAAACAAGCATTTTTCATTTTATGTTAAAACAATTTCAGGTTTACCTTTTATTCTGCTTGTGGTGACG
CGTGTATCCGCCCGCTCTTTTGGTCACCCATGTATGCTGGATGTGAGACGATAAATCGCAGCCAAGTGAG
TGAATAGATGACGCACCACGGTCAGACACGGCCACATCGTATCTCACAGGAGCAAGCGCGATAGGAGCAC
TCACACATAGTACGGTGATCCGCTGACTCCTTTGCCCAAATAAGACGTGAGCCACTAGTGCACTGCAGTA
CAGCGGCCGCGATTATCAAAAAGGATCTTCACCTAGATCCTTTTAAATTAAAAATGAAGTTTTAAATCAA
TCTAAAGTATATATGAGTAAACTTGGTCTGACAGTTACCAATGCTTAATCAGTGAGGCACCTATCTCAGC
GATCTGTCTATTTCGTTCATCCATAGTTGCCTGACTCCCCGTCGTGTAGATAACTACGATACGGGAGGGC
TTACCATCTGGCCCCAGTGCTGCAATGATACCGCGGGACCCACGCTCACCGGCTCCAGATTTATCAGCAA
TAAACCAGCCAGCCGGAAGGGCCGAGCGCAGAAGTGGTCCTGCAACTTTATCCGCCTCCATCCAGTCTAT
TAATTGTTGCCGGGAAGCTAGAGTAAGTAGTTCGCCAGTTAATAGTTTGCGCAACGTTGTTGCCATTGCT
ACAGGCATCGTGGTGTCACGCTCGTCGTTTGGTATGGCTTCATTCAGCTCCGGTTCCCAACGATCAAGGC
GAGTTACATGATCCCCCATGTTGTGCAAAAAAGCGGTTAGCTCCTTCGGTCCTCCGATCGTTGTCAGAAG
TAAGTTGGCCGCAGTGTTATCACTCATGGTTATGGCAGCACTGCATAATTCTCTTACTGTCATGCCATCC
GTAAGATGCTTTTCTGTGACTGGTGAGTACTCAACCAAGTCATTCTGAGAATAGTGTATGCGGCGACCGA
GTTGCTCTTGCCCGGCGTCAATACGGGATAATACCGCGCCACATAGCAGAACTTTAAAAGTGCTCATCAT
TGGAAAACGTTCTTCGGGGCGAAAACTCTCAAGGATCTTACCGCTGTTGAGATCCAGTTCGATGTAACCC
ACTCGTGCACCCAACTGATCTTCAGCATCTTTTACTTTCACCAGCGTTTCTGGGTGAGCAAAAACAGGAA
GGCAAAATGCCGCAAAAAAGGGAATAAGGGCGACACGGAAATGTTGAATACTCATACTCTTCCTTTTTCA
ATATTATTGAAGCATTTATCAGGGTTATTGTCTCATGAGCGGATACATATTTGAATGTATTTAGAAAAAT
AAACAAATAGGGGTTCCGCGCACATTTCCCCGAAAAGTGCCACCTGTCATG
